>Addgene plasmid #199456 | pCA25-pHR-CMV-stdPCP-p65-HSF1-T2A-GFP | addgene full sequence | sequence record 391927 | Addgene NGS Result
TGTATTTAGAAAAATAAACAAATAGGGGTTCCGCGCACATTTCCCCGAAAAGTGCCACCTGACGTCGACG
GATCGGGAGATCTCCCGATCCCCTATGGTGCACTCTCAGTACAATCTGCTCTGATGCCGCATAGTTAAGC
CAGTATCTGCTCCCTGCTTGTGTGTTGGAGGTCGCTGAGTAGTGCGCGAGCAAAATTTAAGCTACAACAA
GGCAAGGCTTGACCGACAATTGCATGAAGAATCTGCTTAGGGTTAGGCGTTTTGCGCTGCTTCGCGATGT
ACGGGCCAGATATACGCGTTGACATTGATTATTGACTAGTTATTAATAGTAATCAATTACGGGGTCATTA
GTTCATAGCCCATATATGGAGTTCCGCGTTACATAACTTACGGTAAATGGCCCGCCTGGCTGACCGCCCA
ACGACCCCCGCCCATTGACGTCAATAATGACGTATGTTCCCATAGTAACGCCAATAGGGACTTTCCATTG
ACGTCAATGGGTGGAGTATTTACGGTAAACTGCCCACTTGGCAGTACATCAAGTGTATCATATGCCAAGT
ACGCCCCCTATTGACGTCAATGACGGTAAATGGCCCGCCTGGCATTATGCCCAGTACATGACCTTATGGG
ACTTTCCTACTTGGCAGTACATCTACGTATTAGTCATCGCTATTACCATGGTGATGCGGTTTTGGCAGTA
CATCAATGGGCGTGGATAGCGGTTTGACTCACGGGGATTTCCAAGTCTCCACCCCATTGACGTCAATGGG
AGTTTGTTTTGGCACCAAAATCAACGGGACTTTCCAAAATGTCGTAACAACTCCGCCCCATTGACGCAAA
TGGGCGGTAGGCGTGTACGGTGGGAGGTCTATATAAGCAGCGCGTTTTGCCTGTACTGGGTCTCTCTGGT
TAGACCAGATCTGAGCCTGGGAGCTCTCTGGCTAACTAGGGAACCCACTGCTTAAGCCTCAATAAAGCTT
GCCTTGAGTGCTTCAAGTAGTGTGTGCCCGTCTGTTGTGTGACTCTGGTAACTAGAGATCCCTCAGACCC
TTTTAGTCAGTGTGGAAAATCTCTAGCAGTGGCGCCCGAACAGGGACTTGAAAGCGAAAGGGAAACCAGA
GGAGCTCTCTCGACGCAGGACTCGGCTTGCTGAAGCGCGCACGGCAAGAGGCGAGGGGCGGCGACTGGTG
AGTACGCCAAAAATTTTGACTAGCGGAGGCTAGAAGGAGAGAGATGGGTGCGAGAGCGTCAGTATTAAGC
GGGGGAGAATTAGATCGCGATGGGAAAAAATTCGGTTAAGGCCAGGGGGAAAGAAAAAATATAAATTAAA
ACATATAGTATGGGCAAGCAGGGAGCTAGAACGATTCGCAGTTAATCCTGGCCTGTTAGAAACATCAGAA
GGCTGTAGACAAATACTGGGACAGCTACAACCATCCCTTCAGACAGGATCAGAAGAACTTAGATCATTAT
ATAATACAGTAGCAACCCTCTATTGTGTGCATCAAAGGATAGAGATAAAAGACACCAAGGAAGCTTTAGA
CAAGATAGAGGAAGAGCAAAACAAAAGTAAGACCACCGCACAGCAAGCGGCCGGCCGCTGATCTTCAGAC
CTGGAGGAGGAGATATGAGGGACAATTGGAGAAGTGAATTATATAAATATAAAGTAGTAAAAATTGAACC
ATTAGGAGTAGCACCCACCAAGGCAAAGAGAAGAGTGGTGCAGAGAGAAAAAAGAGCAGTGGGAATAGGA
GCTTTGTTCCTTGGGTTCTTGGGAGCAGCAGGAAGCACTATGGGCGCAGCGTCAATGACGCTGACGGTAC
AGGCCAGACAATTATTGTCTGGTATAGTGCAGCAGCAGAACAATTTGCTGAGGGCTATTGAGGCGCAACA
GCATCTGTTGCAACTCACAGTCTGGGGCATCAAGCAGCTCCAGGCAAGAATCCTGGCTGTGGAAAGATAC
CTAAAGGATCAACAGCTCCTGGGGATTTGGGGTTGCTCTGGAAAACTCATTTGCACCACTGCTGTGCCTT
GGAATGCTAGTTGGAGTAATAAATCTCTGGAACAGATTTGGAATCACACGACCTGGATGGAGTGGGACAG
AGAAATTAACAATTACACAAGCTTAATACACTCCTTAATTGAAGAATCGCAAAACCAGCAAGAAAAGAAT
GAACAAGAATTATTGGAATTAGATAAATGGGCAAGTTTGTGGAATTGGTTTAACATAACAAATTGGCTGT
GGTATATAAAATTATTCATAATGATAGTAGGAGGCTTGGTAGGTTTAAGAATAGTTTTTGCTGTACTTTC
TATAGTGAATAGAGTTAGGCAGGGATATTCACCATTATCGTTTCAGACCCACCTCCCAACCCCGAGGGGA
CCCGACAGGCCCGAAGGAATAGAAGAAGAAGGTGGAGAGAGAGACAGAGACAGATCCATTCGATTAGTGA
ACGGATCGGCACTGCGTGCGCCAATTCTGCAGACAAATGGCAGTATTCATCCACAATTTTAAAAGAAAAG
GGGGGATTGGGGGGTACAGTGCAGGGGAAAGAATAGTAGACATAATAGCAACAGACATACAAACTAAAGA
ATTACAAAAACAAATTACAAAAATTCAAAATTTTCGGGTTTATTACAGGGACAGCAGAGATCCAGTTTGG
TTAGTACCGGGCCCGCTCTAGACGCTATGTGGATACGCTGCTTTAATGCCTTTGTATCATGCTATTGCTT
CCCGTATGGCTTTCATTTTCTCCTCCTTGTATAAATCCTGGTTGCTGTCTCTTTATGAGGAGTTGTGGCC
CGTTGTCAGGCAACGTGGCGTGGTGTGCACTGTGTTTGCTGACGCAACCCCCACTGGTTGGGGCATTGCC
ACCACCTGTCAGCTCCTTTCCGGGACTTTCGCTTTCCCCCTCCCTATTGCCACGGCGGAACTCATCGCCG
CCTGCCTTGCCCGCTGCTGGACAGGGGCTCGGCTGTTGGGCACTGACAATTCCGTGGTGTTGTCGGGGAA
ATCATCGTCCTTTCCTTGGCTGCTCGCCTGTGTTGCTCGAGTACTAGGATCCATTAGGCGGCCGCGTGGA
TAACCGTATTACCGCCATGCATTAGTTATTAATAGTAATCAATTACGGGGTCATTAGTTCATAGCCCATA
TATGGAGTTCCGCGTTACATAACTTACGGTAAATGGCCCGCCTGGCTGACCGCCCAACGACCCCCGCCCA
TTGACGTCAATAATGACGTATGTTCCCATAGTAACGCCAATAGGGACTTTCCATTGACGTCAATGGGTGG
AGTATTTACGGTAAACTGCCCACTTGGCAGTACATCAAGTGTATCATATGCCAAGTACGCCCCCTATTGA
CGTCAATGACGGTAAATGGCCCGCCTGGCATTATGCCCAGTACATGACCTTATGGGACTTTCCTACTTGG
CAGTACATCTACGTATTAGTCATCGCTATTACCATGGTGATGCGGTTTTGGCAGTACATCAATGGGCGTG
GATAGCGGTTTGACTCACGGGGATTTCCAAGTCTCCACCCCATTGACGTCAATGGGAGTTTGTTTTGGCA
CCAAAATCAACGGGACTTTCCAAAATGTCGTAACAACTCCGCCCCATTGACGCAAATGGGCGGTAGGCGT
GTACGGTGGGAGGTCTATATAAGCAGAGCTGGTTTAGTGAACCGTCAGATCCGCTAGCCCACCATGTTGG
CTTCCAAAACTATCGTTCTGAGCGTAGGTGAAGCGACCAGAACGTTAACTGAAATTCAATCTACAGCAGA
CAGGCAAATATTTGAAGAGAAAGTCGGTCCATTAGTAGGGAGGTTAAGATTGACAGCTAGCTTAAGACAA
AATGGAGCTAAAACTGCATACAGGGTCAATTTAAAATTGGATCAAGCAGATGTCGTTGATAGCGGTCTAC
CTAAGGTTAGATACACGCAAGTGTGGTCACACGATGTCACTATTGTCGCGAATTCTACCGAAGCTAGTAG
AAAATCATTGTATGATTTAACAAAATCCTTGGTGGCTACCTCTCAGGTGGAAGATCTTGTTGTGAATTTA
GTTCCATTAGGTAGGGCGGATCCGCTAGCCTCCAAAACCATCGTTCTTTCGGTCGGCGAGGCTACTCGCA
CTCTGACTGAGATCCAGTCCACCGCAGACCGTCAGATCTTCGAAGAGAAGGTCGGGCCTCTGGTGGGTCG
GCTGCGCCTCACGGCTTCGCTCCGTCAAAACGGAGCCAAGACCGCGTATCGCGTCAACCTAAAACTGGAT
CAGGCGGACGTCGTTGATTCCGGACTTCCGAAAGTGCGCTACACTCAGGTATGGTCGCACGACGTGACAA
TCGTTGCGAATAGCACCGAGGCCTCGCGCAAATCGTTGTACGATTTGACCAAGTCCCTCGTCGCGACCTC
GCAGGTCGAAGATCTTGTCGTCAACCTTGTGCCGCTGGGCCGTCCACCGGTCGCCACCCCTTCAGGGCAG
ATCAGCAACCAGGCCCTGGCTCTGGCCCCTAGCTCCGCTCCAGTGCTGGCCCAGACTATGGTGCCCTCTA
GTGCTATGGTGCCTCTGGCCCAGCCACCTGCTCCAGCCCCTGTGCTGACCCCAGGACCACCCCAGTCACT
GAGCGCTCCAGTGCCCAAGTCTACACAGGCCGGCGAGGGGACTCTGAGTGAAGCTCTGCTGCACCTGCAG
TTCGACGCTGATGAGGACCTGGGAGCTCTGCTGGGGAACAGCACCGATCCCGGAGTGTTCACAGATCTGG
CCTCCGTGGACAACTCTGAGTTTCAGCAGCTGCTGAATCAGGGCGTGTCCATGTCTCATAGTACAGCCGA
ACCAATGCTGATGGAGTACCCCGAAGCCATTACCCGGCTGGTGACCGGCAGCCAGCGGCCCCCCGACCCC
GCTCCAACTCCCCTGGGAACCAGCGGCCTGCCTAATGGGCTGTCCGGAGATGAAGACTTCTCAAGCATCG
CTGATATGGACTTTAGTGCCCTGCTGTCACAGATTTCCTCTAGTGGGCAGGGAGGAGGTGGAAGCGGCTT
CAGCGTGGACACCAGTGCCCTGCTGGACCTGTTCAGCCCCTCGGTGACCGTGCCCGACATGAGCCTGCCT
GACCTTGACAGCAGCCTGGCCAGTATCCAAGAGCTCCTGTCTCCCCAGGAGCCCCCCAGGCCTCCCGAGG
CAGAGAACAGCAGCCCGGATTCAGGGAAGCAGCTGGTGCACTACACAGCGCAGCCGCTGTTCCTGCTGGA
CCCCGGCTCCGTGGACACCGGGAGCAACGACCTGCCGGTGCTGTTTGAGCTGGGAGAGGGCTCCTACTTC
TCCGAAGGGGACGGCTTCGCCGAGGACCCCACCATCTCCCTGCTGACAGGCTCGGAGCCTCCCAAAGCCA
AGGACCCCACTGTCTCCGCTAGCGGCAGTGGAGAGGGCAGAGGAAGTCTGCTAACATGCGGTGACGTCGA
GGAGAATCCTGGCCCAGTGAGCAAGGGCGAGGAGCTGTTCACCGGGGTGGTGCCCATCCTGGTCGAGCTG
GACGGCGACGTAAACGGCCACAAGTTCAGCGTGTCCGGCGAGGGCGAGGGCGATGCCACCTACGGCAAGC
TGACCCTGAAGTTCATCTGCACCACCGGCAAGCTGCCCGTGCCCTGGCCCACCCTCGTGACCACCCTGAC
CTACGGCGTGCAGTGCTTCAGCCGCTACCCCGACCACATGAAGCAGCACGACTTCTTCAAGTCCGCCATG
CCCGAAGGCTACGTCCAGGAGCGCACCATCTTCTTCAAGGACGACGGCAACTACAAGACCCGCGCCGAGG
TGAAGTTCGAGGGCGACACCCTGGTGAACCGCATCGAGCTGAAGGGCATCGACTTCAAGGAGGACGGCAA
CATCCTGGGGCACAAGCTGGAGTACAACTACAACAGCCACAACGTCTATATCATGGCCGACAAGCAGAAG
AACGGCATCAAGGTGAACTTCAAGATCCGCCACAACATCGAGGACGGCAGCGTGCAGCTCGCCGACCACT
ACCAGCAGAACACCCCCATCGGCGACGGCCCCGTGCTGCTGCCCGACAACCACTACCTGAGCACCCAGTC
CGCCCTGAGCAAAGACCCCAACGAGAAGCGCGATCACATGGTCCTGCTGGAGTTCGTGACCGCCGCCGGG
ATCACTCTCGGCATGGACGAGCTGTACAAGTAAGAATTCGTCGAGGGACCTAATAACTTCGTATAGCATA
CATTATACGAAGTTATACATGTTTAAGGGTTCCGGTTCCACTAGGTACAATTCGATATCAAGCTTATCGA
TAATCAACCTCTGGATTACAAAATTTGTGAAAGATTGACTGGTATTCTTAACTATGTTGCTCCTTTTACG
CTATGTGGATACGCTGCTTTAATGCCTTTGTATCATGCTATTGCTTCCCGTATGGCTTTCATTTTCTCCT
CCTTGTATAAATCCTGGTTGCTGTCTCTTTATGAGGAGTTGTGGCCCGTTGTCAGGCAACGTGGCGTGGT
GTGCACTGTGTTTGCTGACGCAACCCCCACTGGTTGGGGCATTGCCACCACCTGTCAGCTCCTTTCCGGG
ACTTTCGCTTTCCCCCTCCCTATTGCCACGGCGGAACTCATCGCCGCCTGCCTTGCCCGCTGCTGGACAG
GGGCTCGGCTGTTGGGCACTGACAATTCCGTGGTGTTGTCGGGGAAATCATCGTCCTTTCCTTGGCTGCT
CGCCTGTGTTGCCACCTGGATTCTGCGCGGGACGTCCTTCTGCTACGTCCCTTCGGCCCTCAATCCAGCG
GACCTTCCTTCCCGCGGCCTGCTGCCGGCTCTGCGGCCTCTTCCGCGTCTTCGCCTTCGCCCTCAGACGA
GTCGGATCTCCCTTTGGGCCGCCTCCCCGCATCGATACCGTCGACCTCGATCGAGACCTAGAAAAACATG
GAGCAATCACAAGTAGCAATACAGCAGCTACCAATGCTGATTGTGCCTGGCTAGAAGCACAAGAGGAGGA
GGAGGTGGGTTTTCCAGTCACACCTCAGGTACCTTTAAGACCAATGACTTACAAGGCAGCTGTAGATCTT
AGCCACTTTTTAAAAGAAAAGGGGGGACTGGAAGGGCTAATTCACTCCCAACGAAGACAAGATATCCTTG
ATCTGTGGATCTACCACACACAAGGCTACTTCCCTGATTGGCAGAACTACACACCAGGGCCAGGGATCAG
ATATCCACTGACCTTTGGATGGTGCTACAAGCTAGTACCAGTTGAGCAAGAGAAGGTAGAAGAAGCCAAT
GAAGGAGAGAACACCCGCTTGTTACACCCTGTGAGCCTGCATGGGATGGATGACCCGGAGAGAGAAGTAT
TAGAGTGGAGGTTTGACAGCCGCCTAGCATTTCATCACATGGCCCGAGAGCTGCATCCGGACTGTACTGG
GTCTCTCTGGTTAGACCAGATCTGAGCCTGGGAGCTCTCTGGCTAACTAGGGAACCCACTGCTTAAGCCT
CAATAAAGCTTGCCTTGAGTGCTTCAAGTAGTGTGTGCCCGTCTGTTGTGTGACTCTGGTAACTAGAGAT
CCCTCAGACCCTTTTAGTCAGTGTGGAAAATCTCTAGCAGCATGTGAGCAAAAGGCCAGCAAAAGGCCAG
GAACCGTAAAAAGGCCGCGTTGCTGGCGTTTTTCCATAGGCTCCGCCCCCCTGACGAGCATCACAAAAAT
CGACGCTCAAGTCAGAGGTGGCGAAACCCGACAGGACTATAAAGATACCAGGCGTTTCCCCCTGGAAGCT
CCCTCGTGCGCTCTCCTGTTCCGACCCTGCCGCTTACCGGATACCTGTCCGCCTTTCTCCCTTCGGGAAG
CGTGGCGCTTTCTCATAGCTCACGCTGTAGGTATCTCAGTTCGGTGTAGGTCGTTCGCTCCAAGCTGGGC
TGTGTGCACGAACCCCCCGTTCAGCCCGACCGCTGCGCCTTATCCGGTAACTATCGTCTTGAGTCCAACC
CGGTAAGACACGACTTATCGCCACTGGCAGCAGCCACTGGTAACAGGATTAGCAGAGCGAGGTATGTAGG
CGGTGCTACAGAGTTCTTGAAGTGGTGGCCTAACTACGGCTACACTAGAAGAACAGTATTTGGTATCTGC
GCTCTGCTGAAGCCAGTTACCTTCGGAAAAAGAGTTGGTAGCTCTTGATCCGGCAAACAAACCACCGCTG
GTAGCGGTGGTTTTTTTGTTTGCAAGCAGCAGATTACGCGCAGAAAAAAAGGATCTCAAGAAGATCCTTT
GATCTTTTCTACGGGGTCTGACGCTCAGTGGAACGAAAACTCACGTTAAGGGATTTTGGTCATGAGATTA
TCAAAAAGGATCTTCACCTAGATCCTTTTAAATTAAAAATGAAGTTTTAAATCAATCTAAAGTATATATG
AGTAAACTTGGTCTGACAGTTACCAATGCTTAATCAGTGAGGCACCTATCTCAGCGATCTGTCTATTTCG
TTCATCCATAGTTGCCTGACTCCCCGTCGTGTAGATAACTACGATACGGGAGGGCTTACCATCTGGCCCC
AGTGCTGCAATGATACCGCGAGACCCACGCTCACCGGCTCCAGATTTATCAGCAATAAACCAGCCAGCCG
GAAGGGCCGAGCGCAGAAGTGGTCCTGCAACTTTATCCGCCTCCATCCAGTCTATTAATTGTTGCCGGGA
AGCTAGAGTAAGTAGTTCGCCAGTTAATAGTTTGCGCAACGTTGTTGCCATTGCTACAGGCATCGTGGTG
TCACGCTCGTCGTTTGGTATGGCTTCATTCAGCTCCGGTTCCCAACGATCAAGGCGAGTTACATGATCCC
CCATGTTGTGCAAAAAAGCGGTTAGCTCCTTCGGTCCTCCGATCGTTGTCAGAAGTAAGTTGGCCGCAGT
GTTATCACTCATGGTTATGGCAGCACTGCATAATTCTCTTACTGTCATGCCATCCGTAAGATGCTTTTCT
GTGACTGGTGAGTACTCAACCAAGTCATTCTGAGAATAGTGTATGCGGCGACCGAGTTGCTCTTGCCCGG
CGTCAATACGGGATAATACCGCGCCACATAGCAGAACTTTAAAAGTGCTCATCATTGGAAAACGTTCTTC
GGGGCGAAAACTCTCAAGGATCTTACCGCTGTTGAGATCCAGTTCGATGTAACCCACTCGTGCACCCAAC
TGATCTTCAGCATCTTTTACTTTCACCAGCGTTTCTGGGTGAGCAAAAACAGGAAGGCAAAATGCCGCAA
AAAAGGGAATAAGGGCGACACGGAAATGTTGAATACTCATACTCTTCCTTTTTCAATATTATTGAAGCAT
TTATCAGGGTTATTGTCTCATGAGCGGATACATATTTGAA
Features (pLannotate 1.2.2; 25 found; start..end, strand, type, name):
     94..146     -  misc_feature   bom (fragment): basis of mobility region from pBR322
    301..680     +  enhancer       CMV enhancer: human cytomegalovirus immediate early enhancer
    681..880     +  promoter       CMV promoter: human cytomegalovirus (CMV) immediate early promoter
    898..1078    +  LTR            5' LTR (truncated): truncated 5' long terminal repeat (LTR) from HIV-1
   1125..1250    +  misc_feature   HIV-1 Ψ: packaging signal of human immunodeficiency virus type 1
   1234..1572    +  CDS            HIV-1 gag (fragment): gag protein from human immunodeficiency virus 1; gag
   1747..1980    +  misc_feature   RRE: The Rev response element (RRE) of HIV-1 allows for Rev-dependent mRNA export from the nucleus to the cytoplasm.
   2357..2457    +  CDS            Rev (fragment): human immunodeficiency virus 1 (HIV-1) Rev protein; rev; enhances nuclear export of unspliced and incompletely spliced viral mRNAs
   2507..2624    +  misc_feature   cPPT/CTS: central polypurine tract and central termination sequence of HIV-1
   2682..3046    +  misc_feature   WPRE (fragment): woodchuck hepatitis virus posttranscriptional regulatory element
   3163..3466    +  enhancer       CMV enhancer: human cytomegalovirus immediate early enhancer
   3467..3670    +  promoter       CMV promoter: human cytomegalovirus (CMV) immediate early promoter
   4091..4453    +  CDS            COAT_BPPP7: Experimental evidence at protein level: Swiss-Prot protein existence level 1. Forms the phage shell; binds to the phage RNA. From Pseudomonas phage PP7 (Bacteriophage PP7).
   4457..5011    +  CDS            Rela (fragment): TF65_MOUSE - Also known as Nfkb3. Experimental evidence at protein level: Swiss-Prot protein existence level 1. NF-kappa-B is a pleiotropic transcription factor present in almost all cell types and is the endpoint of a series of signal transduction events that are initiated by a vast array of stimuli related to many biological processes such as inflammation, immunity, differentiation, cell growth, tumorigenesis and apoptosis. NF-kappa-B is a homo- or heterodimeric complex formed by the Rel-like domain- containing proteins RELA/p65, RELB, NFKB1/p105, NFKB1/p50, REL and NFKB2/p52. The heterodime
   5036..5407    +  CDS            HSF1: C-terminal activation domain from the human heat shock transcription factor HSF1
   5477..6193    +  CDS            EGFP: the original enhanced GFP (Yang et al., 1996) mammalian codon-optimized
   6213..6246    +  protein_bind   loxP: Cre-mediated recombination occurs in the 8-bp core sequence (GCATACAT). Cre recombinase
   6279..6302    +  misc_feature   MCS (fragment): pBluescript multiple cloning site
   6302..6890    +  misc_feature   WPRE: woodchuck hepatitis virus posttranscriptional regulatory element
   6891..6910    +  misc_feature   MCS (fragment): pBluescript multiple cloning site
   6912..7412    +  CDS            nef (fragment): NEF_HV1LA - Experimental evidence at protein level: Swiss-Prot protein existence level 1. Extracellular Nef protein targets CD4(+) T-lymphocytes for apoptosis by interacting with CXCR4 surface receptors. From Human immunodeficiency virus type 1 group M subtype B (isolate Lai) (HIV-1).
   7419..7599    +  LTR            5' LTR (truncated): truncated 5' long terminal repeat (LTR) from HIV-1
   7661..8249    -  rep_origin     ori: high-copy-number ColE1/pMB1/pBR322/pUC origin of replication
   8420..9280    -  CDS            AmpR: β-lactamase; bla; confers resistance to ampicillin, carbenicillin, and related antibiotics
   9281..35      -  promoter       AmpR promoter (across the origin): bla
