[The description below was written by a language model from this plasmid's Addgene catalogue record and pLannotate feature annotations shown in this document.]
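Description:
pCA25-pHR-CMV-stdPCP-p65-HSF1-T2A-GFP is a lentiviral transfer plasmid built on the pHR backbone for expressing an RNA-tethered synthetic transcriptional activator in mammalian cells. In bacteria it is maintained through a high-copy ColE1/pUC-type origin and selected with ampicillin via the β-lactamase gene. No mammalian drug-selection marker is annotated, so GFP fluorescence is the apparent means of identifying expressing cells.

The viral portion begins with a CMV enhancer/promoter fused to a truncated HIV-1 5' LTR, which drives production of the genomic RNA in packaging cells. It continues with the Ψ packaging signal and a gag fragment, the Rev response element for Rev-dependent nuclear export, and the cPPT/CTS. A second truncated LTR, preceded by a nef fragment, closes the provirus. Between these elements an internal CMV enhancer/promoter drives the insert, described in the record as stdPCP-PH. It consists of the bacteriophage PP7 coat protein (PCP), which binds PP7/PBS RNA hairpins, fused to a fragment of the NF-κB p65 (RelA) protein and the C-terminal activation domain of human HSF1. Only one coat protein unit is annotated, and about 400 nt of unannotated sequence lies upstream of it, so the tandem-dimer format suggested by "std" is not fully resolved by the table. According to the name, a T2A self-cleaving peptide links the activator to EGFP, giving co-translational release of a separate fluorescent reporter. The T2A itself is not annotated. A loxP site and a full WPRE follow the reporter, the latter enhancing transcript stability and expression, and an additional WPRE fragment sits upstream of the internal promoter.

The construct is used for transient or lentivirally delivered expression of PCP-p65-HSF1, which recruits activation domains to RNAs carrying PP7 hairpins. This fits the associated work on gene activation guided by factors bound to nascent RNA.
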