Addgene plasmid #199456: pCA25-pHR-CMV-stdPCP-p65-HSF1-T2A-GFP
Purpose: Expression of stdPCP-PH in mammalian cells
Depositing lab: Baohui Chen. Depositing organization: Zhejiang University School of Medicine. Publication: Gene activation guided by nascent RNA-bound transcription factors. Liang Y, Xu H, Cheng T, Fu Y, Huang H, Qian W, Wang J, Zhou Y, Qian P, Yin Y, Xu P, Zou W, Chen B. Nat Commun. 2022 Nov 28;13(1):7329. doi: 10.1038/s41467-022-35041-7. PubMed 36443367.
Backbone
  Vector backbone: pHR
  Vector type: Mammalian Expression, Lentiviral
Growth in bacteria
  Bacterial resistance: Ampicillin, 100 μg/mL
  Growth temperature: 37°C
  Growth strain: NEB Stable
  Copy number: High Copy
Gene/Insert
  Gene/Insert name: stdPCP-PH
  Species: Synthetic
  Promoter: CMV
  Cloning method: Gibson Cloning
Terms and licenses: Academic/Nonprofit Terms; Industry Terms: Not Available to Industry
How to cite: pCA25-pHR-CMV-stdPCP-p65-HSF1-T2A-GFP was a gift from Baohui Chen (Addgene plasmid # 199456 ; http://n2t.net/addgene:199456 ; RRID:Addgene_199456)
